>Addgene plasmid #130815 | pAG384 bFos-CFAST11 | depositor full sequence | sequence record 250353 | pAG384 bFos-CFAST11 sequence 4311 bps
TAGTTATTAATAGTAATCAATTACGGGGTCATTAGTTCATAGCCCATATATGGAGTTCCGCGTTACATAA
CTTACGGTAAATGGCCCGCCTGGCTGACCGCCCAACGACCCCCGCCCATTGACGTCAATAATGACGTATG
TTCCCATAGTAACGCCAATAGGGACTTTCCATTGACGTCAATGGGTGGAGTATTTACGGTAAACTGCCCA
CTTGGCAGTACATCAAGTGTATCATATGCCAAGTACGCCCCCTATTGACGTCAATGACGGTAAATGGCCC
GCCTGGCATTATGCCCAGTACATGACCTTATGGGACTTTCCTACTTGGCAGTACATCTACGTATTAGTCA
TCGCTATTACCATGGTGATGCGGTTTTGGCAGTACATCAATGGGCGTGGATAGCGGTTTGACTCACGGGG
ATTTCCAAGTCTCCACCCCATTGACGTCAATGGGAGTTTGTTTTGGCACCAAAATCAACGGGACTTTCCA
AAATGTCGTAACAACTCCGCCCCATTGACGCAAATGGGCGGTAGGCGTGTACGGTGGGAGGTCTATATAA
GCAGAGCTGGTTTAGTGAACCGTCAGATCCGCTAGCGCTACCGGACTCAGATCTGCCACCATGGGTCGTG
CGCAGTCCATCGGTCGTCGCGGTAAAGTTGAACAACTGTCCCCGGAAGAGGAAGAGAAACGTCGCATCCG
CCGTGAACGTAACAAAATGGCGGCAGCGAAATGCCGTAACCGCCGTCGTGAACTGACCGACACCCTGCAG
GCGGAAACCGACCAGCTGGAAGACGAAAAATCCGCGCTGCAAACCGAAATCGCGAACCTGCTGAAAGAAA
AAGAAAAGCTGGAGTTCATCCTGGCGGCACACCGTCCGGCGTGCAAAATCCCGAACGACCTGGGTGAACA
AAAGCTTATTTCTGAAGAGGACTTGGGAGGTGACAGCTATTGGGTCTTTGTGAAACGGGTGTAATAGGCG
GCCGCGACTCTAGATCATAATCAGCCATACCACATTTGTAGAGGTTTTACTTGCTTTAAAAAACCTCCCA
CACCTCCCCCTGAACCTGAAACATAAAATGAATGCAATTGTTGTTGTTAACTTGTTTATTGCAGCTTATA
ATGGTTACAAATAAAGCAATAGCATCACAAATTTCACAAATAAAGCATTTTTTTCACTGCATTCTAGTTG
TGGTTTGTCCAAACTCATCAATGTATCTTAAGGCGTAAATTGTAAGCGTTAATATTTTGTTAAAATTCGC
GTTAAATTTTTGTTAAATCAGCTCATTTTTTAACCAATAGGCCGAAATCGGCAAAATCCCTTATAAATCA
AAAGAATAGACCGAGATAGGGT
[37 nt withheld, positions 1353-1389]
AAAGAACGTGGACTCCAACGTCAAAGG
[49 nt withheld, positions 1417-1465]
T
[91 nt withheld, positions 1467-1557]
G
[124 nt withheld, positions 1559-1682]
CAGGTGGCACTTTTCGGGGAAATGTGCGCGGAACCCCTATTTGTTTATTTTTCTAAATACATTCAAATAT
GTATCCGCTCATGAGACAATAACCCTGATAAATGCTTCAATAATATTGAAAAAGGAAGAGTCCTGAGGCG
GAAAGAACCAGCTGTGGAATGTGTGTCAGTTAGGGTGTGGAAAGTCCCCAGGCTCCCCAGCAGGCAGAAG
TATGCAAAGCATGCATCTCAATTAGTCAGCAACCAGGTGTGGAAAGTCCCCAGGCTCCCCAGCAGGCAGA
AGTATGCAAAGCATGCATCTCAATTAGTCAGCAACCATAGTCCCGCCCCTAACTCCGCCCATCCCGCCCC
TAACTCCGCCCAGTTCCGCCCATTCTCCGCCCCATGGCTGACTAATTTTTTTTATTTATGCAGAGGCCGA
GGCCGCCTCGGCCTCTGAGCTATTCCAGAAGTAGTGAGGAGGCTTTTTTGGAGGCCTAGGCTTTTGCAAA
GATCGATCAAGAGACAGGATGAGGATCGTTTCGCATGATTGAACAAGATGGATTGCACGCAGGTTCTCCG
GCCGCTTGGGTGGAGAGGCTATTCGGCTATGACTGGGCACAACAGACAATCGGCTGCTCTGATGCCGCCG
TGTTCCGGCTGTCAGCGCAGGGGCGCCCGGTTCTTTTTGTCAAGACCGACCTGTCCGGTGCCCTGAATGA
ACTGCAAGACGAGGCAGCGCGGCTATCGTGGCTGGCCACGACGGGCGTTCCTTGCGCAGCTGTGCTCGAC
GTTGTCACTGAAGCGGGAAGGGACTGGCTGCTATTGGGCGAAGTGCCGGGGCAGGATCTCCTGTCATCTC
ACCTTGCTCCTGCCGAGAAAGTATCCATCATGGCTGATGCAATGCGGCGGCTGCATACGCTTGATCCGGC
TACCTGCCCATTCGACCACCAAGCGAAACATCGCATCGAGCGAGCACGTACTCGGATGGAAGCCGGTCTT
GTCGATCAGGATGATCTGGACGAAGAGCATCAGGGGCTCGCGCCAGCCGAACTGTTCGCCAGGCTCAAGG
CGAGCATGCCCGACGGCGAGGATCTCGTCGTGACCCATGGCGATGCCTGCTTGCCGAATATCATGGTGGA
AAATGGCCGCTTTTCTGGATTCATCGACTGTGGCCGGCTGGGTGTGGCGGACCGCTATCAGGACATAGCG
TTGGCTACCCGTGATATTGCTGAAGAGCTTGGCGGCGAATGGGCTGACCGCTTCCTCGTGCTTTACGGTA
TCGCCGCTCCCGATTCGCAGCGCATCGCCTTCTATCGCCTTCTTGACGAGTTCTTCTGAGCGGGACTCTG
GGGTTCGAAATGACCGACCAAGCGACGCCCAACCTGCCATCACGAGATTTCGATTCCACCGCCGCCTTCT
ATGAAAGGTTGGGCTTCGGAATCGTTTTCCGGGACGCCGGCTGGATGATCCTCCAGCGCGGGGATCTCAT
GCTGGAGTTCTTCGCCCACCCTAGGGGGAGGCTAACTGAAACACGGAAGGAGACAATACCGGAAGGAACC
CGCGCTATGACGGCAATAAAAAGACAGAATAAAACGCACGGTGTTGGGTCGTTTGTTCATAAACGCGGGG
TTCGGTCCCAGGGCTGGCACTCTGTCGATACCCCACCGAGACCCCATTGGGGCCAATACGCCCGCGTTTC
TTCCTTTTCCCCACCCCACCCCCCAAGTTCGGGTGAAGGCCCAGGGCTCGCAGCCAACGTCGGGGCGGCA
GGCCCTGCCATAGCCTCAGGTTACTCATATATACTTTAGATTGATTTAAAACTTCATTTTTAATTTAAAA
GGATCTAGGTGAAGATCCTTTTTGATAATCTCATGACCAAAATCCCTTAACGTGAGTTTTCGTTCCACTG
AGCGTCAGACCCCGTAGAAAAGATCAAAGGATCTTCTTGAGATCCTTTTTTTCTGCGCGTAATCTGCTGC
TTGCAAACAAAAAAACCACCGCTACCAGCGGTGGTTTGTTTGCCGGATCAAGAGCTACCAACTCTTTTTC
CGAAGGTAACTGGCTTCAGCAGAGCGCAGATACCAAATACTGTCCTTCTAGTGTAGCCGTAGTTAGGCCA
CCACTTCAAGAACTCTGTAGCACCGCCTACATACCTCGCTCTGCTAATCCTGTTACCAGTGGCTGCTGCC
AGTGGCGATAAGTCGTGTCTTACCGGGTTGGACTCAAGACGATAGTTACCGGATAAGGCGCAGCGGTCGG
GCTGAACGGGGGGTTCGTGCACACAGCCCAGCTTGGAGCGAACGACCTACACCGAACTGAGATACCTACA
GCGTGAGCTATGAGAAAGCGCCACGCTTCCCGAAGGGAGAAAGGCGGACAGGTATCCGGTAAGCGGCAGG
GTCGGAACAGGAGAGCGCACGAGGGAGCTTCCAGGGGGAAACGCCTGGTATCTTTATAGTCCTGTCGGGT
TTCGCCACCTCTGACTTGAGCGTCGATTTTTGTGATGCTCGTCAGGGGGGCGGAGCCTATGGAAAAACGC
CAGCAACGCGGCCTTTTTACGGTTCCTGGCCTTTTGCTGGCCTTTTGCTCACATGTTCTTTCCTGCGTTA
TCCCCTGATTCTGTGGATAACCGTATTACCGCCATGCAT
Features (pLannotate 1.2.2; 14 found; start..end, strand, type, name):
     61..364     +  enhancer       CMV enhancer: human cytomegalovirus immediate early enhancer
    365..568     +  promoter       CMV promoter: human cytomegalovirus (CMV) immediate early promoter
    591..941     +  CDS            Fos (fragment): FOS_MOUSE - Experimental evidence at protein level: Swiss-Prot protein existence level 1. Nuclear phosphoprotein which forms a tight but non-covalently linked complex with the JUN/AP-1 transcription factor. On TGF-beta activation, forms a multimeric SMAD3/SMAD4/JUN/FOS complex, at the AP1/SMAD-binding site to regulate TGF-beta-mediated signaling (By similarity). Has a critical function in regulating the development of cells destined to form and maintain the skeleton. It is thought to have an important role in signal transduction, cell proliferation and differentiation. In growing cells, activa
    939..971     +  CDS            Y-FAST (fragment): small protein tag, derived from photoactive yellow protein, that allows in vivo fluorescent labeling by addition of a cell-permeant fluorogen (Plamont et al., 2016)
    993..1076    +  CDS            large T antigen (fragment): large T antigen from SV40 (simian virus 40)
   1099..1220    +  polyA_signal   SV40 poly(A) signal: SV40 polyadenylation signal
   1254..1682    -  rep_origin     f1 ori (sequence partly withheld): f1 bacteriophage origin of replication; arrow indicates direction of (+) strand synthesis
   1709..1813    +  promoter       AmpR promoter: bla
   1815..2172    +  promoter       SV40 promoter: SV40 enhancer and early promoter
   2207..3001    +  CDS            NeoR/KanR: aminoglycoside phosphotransferase from Tn5; aph(3')-II (or nptII); confers resistance to neomycin, kanamycin, and G418 (Geneticin®)
   3022..3174    +  CDS            ble (fragment): BLE_KLEPN - Experimental evidence at protein level: Swiss-Prot protein existence level 1. Binding protein with a strong affinity to the bleomycin family of antibiotics. Binds to CL990; an antimitotic-antibiotic compound. From Klebsiella pneumoniae.
   3233..3280    +  polyA_signal   HSV TK poly(A) signal: herpes simplex virus thymidine kinase polyadenylation signal (Cole and Stacy, 1985)
   3371..3387    -  polyA_signal   bGH poly(A) signal (fragment): bovine growth hormone polyadenylation signal
   3609..4197    +  rep_origin     ori: high-copy-number ColE1/pMB1/pBR322/pUC origin of replication
