>Addgene plasmid #130815 | pAG384 bFos-CFAST11 | addgene full sequence | sequence record 254953 | Addgene NGS Result
CCCCTGATTCTGTGGATAACCGTATTACCGCCATGCATTAGTTATTAATAGTAATCAATTACGGGGTCAT
TAGTTCATAGCCCATATATGGAGTTCCGCGTTACATAACTTACGGTAAATGGCCCGCCTGGCTGACCGCC
CAACGACCCCCGCCCATTGACGTCAATAATGACGTATGTTCCCATAGTAACGCCAATAGGGACTTTCCAT
TGACGTCAATGGGTGGAGTATTTACGGTAAACTGCCCACTTGGCAGTACATCAAGTGTATCATATGCCAA
GTACGCCCCCTATTGACGTCAATGACGGTAAATGGCCCGCCTGGCATTATGCCCAGTACATGACCTTATG
GGACTTTCCTACTTGGCAGTACATCTACGTATTAGTCATCGCTATTACCATGGTGATGCGGTTTTGGCAG
TACATCAATGGGCGTGGATAGCGGTTTGACTCACGGGGATTTCCAAGTCTCCACCCCATTGACGTCAATG
GGAGTTTGTTTTGGCACCAAAATCAACGGGACTTTCCAAAATGTCGTAACAACTCCGCCCCATTGACGCA
AATGGGCGGTAGGCGTGTACGGTGGGAGGTCTATATAAGCAGAGCTGGTTTAGTGAACCGTCAGATCCGC
TAGCGCTACCGGACTCAGATCTGCCACCATGGGTCGTGCGCAGTCCATCGGTCGTCGCGGTAAAGTTGAA
CAACTGTCCCCGGAAGAGGAAGAGAAACGTCGCATCCGCCGTGAACGTAACAAAATGGCGGCAGCGAAAT
GCCGTAACCGCCGTCGTGAACTGACCGACACCCTGCAGGCGGAAACCGACCAGCTGGAAGACGAAAAATC
CGCGCTGCAAACCGAAATCGCGAACCTGCTGAAAGAAAAAGAAAAGCTGGAGTTCATCCTGGCGGCACAC
CGTCCGGCGTGCAAAATCCCGAACGACCTGGGTGAACAAAAGCTTATTTCTGAAGAGGACTTGGGAGGTG
ACAGCTATTGGGTCTTTGTGAAACGGGTGTAATAGGCGGCCGCGACTCTAGATCATAATCAGCCATACCA
CATTTGTAGAGGTTTTACTTGCTTTAAAAAACCTCCCACACCTCCCCCTGAACCTGAAACATAAAATGAA
TGCAATTGTTGTTGTTAACTTGTTTATTGCAGCTTATAATGGTTACAAATAAAGCAATAGCATCACAAAT
TTCACAAATAAAGCATTTTTTTCACTGCATTCTAGTTGTGGTTTGTCCAAACTCATCAATGTATCTTAAG
GCGTAAATTGTAAGCGTTAATATTTTGTTAAAATTCGCGTTAAATTTTTGTTAAATCAGCTCATTTTTTA
ACCAATAGGCCGAAATCGGCAAAATCCCTTATAAATCAAAAGAATAGACCGAGATAGGGT
[37 nt withheld, positions 1391-1427]
AAAGAACGTGGACTCCAACGTCAAAGG
[49 nt withheld, positions 1455-1503]
T
[91 nt withheld, positions 1505-1595]
G
[124 nt withheld, positions 1597-1720]
CAGGTGGCACTTTTCGGGGAAATGTGCGCGGAACCCCTATTTGTTTATTTTTCTAAATACATTCAAATAT
GTATCCGCTCATGAGACAATAACCCTGATAAATGCTTCAATAATATTGAAAAAGGAAGAGTCCTGAGGCG
GAAAGAACCAGCTGTGGAATGTGTGTCAGTTAGGGTGTGGAAAGTCCCCAGGCTCCCCAGCAGGCAGAAG
TATGCAAAGCATGCATCTCAATTAGTCAGCAACCAGGTGTGGAAAGTCCCCAGGCTCCCCAGCAGGCAGA
AGTATGCAAAGCATGCATCTCAATTAGTCAGCAACCATAGTCCCGCCCCTAACTCCGCCCATCCCGCCCC
TAACTCCGCCCAGTTCCGCCCATTCTCCGCCCCATGGCTGACTAATTTTTTTTATTTATGCAGAGGCCGA
GGCCGCCTCGGCCTCTGAGCTATTCCAGAAGTAGTGAGGAGGCTTTTTTGGAGGCCTAGGCTTTTGCAAA
GATCGATCAAGAGACAGGATGAGGATCGTTTCGCATGATTGAACAAGATGGATTGCACGCAGGTTCTCCG
GCCGCTTGGGTGGAGAGGCTATTCGGCTATGACTGGGCACAACAGACAATCGGCTGCTCTGATGCCGCCG
TGTTCCGGCTGTCAGCGCAGGGGCGCCCGGTTCTTTTTGTCAAGACCGACCTGTCCGGTGCCCTGAATGA
ACTGCAAGACGAGGCAGCGCGGCTATCGTGGCTGGCCACGACGGGCGTTCCTTGCGCAGCTGTGCTCGAC
GTTGTCACTGAAGCGGGAAGGGACTGGCTGCTATTGGGCGAAGTGCCGGGGCAGGATCTCCTGTCATCTC
ACCTTGCTCCTGCCGAGAAAGTATCCATCATGGCTGATGCAATGCGGCGGCTGCATACGCTTGATCCGGC
TACCTGCCCATTCGACCACCAAGCGAAACATCGCATCGAGCGAGCACGTACTCGGATGGAAGCCGGTCTT
GTCGATCAGGATGATCTGGACGAAGAGCATCAGGGGCTCGCGCCAGCCGAACTGTTCGCCAGGCTCAAGG
CGAGCATGCCCGACGGCGAGGATCTCGTCGTGACCCATGGCGATGCCTGCTTGCCGAATATCATGGTGGA
AAATGGCCGCTTTTCTGGATTCATCGACTGTGGCCGGCTGGGTGTGGCGGACCGCTATCAGGACATAGCG
TTGGCTACCCGTGATATTGCTGAAGAGCTTGGCGGCGAATGGGCTGACCGCTTCCTCGTGCTTTACGGTA
TCGCCGCTCCCGATTCGCAGCGCATCGCCTTCTATCGCCTTCTTGACGAGTTCTTCTGAGCGGGACTCTG
GGGTTCGAAATGACCGACCAAGCGACGCCCAACCTGCCATCACGAGATTTCGATTCCACCGCCGCCTTCT
ATGAAAGGTTGGGCTTCGGAATCGTTTTCCGGGACGCCGGCTGGATGATCCTCCAGCGCGGGGATCTCAT
GCTGGAGTTCTTCGCCCACCCTAGGGGGAGGCTAACTGAAACACGGAAGGAGACAATACCGGAAGGAACC
CGCGCTATGACGGCAATAAAAAGACAGAATAAAACGCACGGTGTTGGGTCGTTTGTTCATAAACGCGGGG
TTCGGTCCCAGGGCTGGCACTCTGTCGATACCCCACCGAGACCCCATTGGGGCCAATACGCCCGCGTTTC
TTCCTTTTCCCCACCCCACCCCCCAAGTTCGGGTGAAGGCCCAGGGCTCGCAGCCAACGTCGGGGCGGCA
GGCCCTGCCATAGCCTCAGGTTACTCATATATACTTTAGATTGATTTAAAACTTCATTTTTAATTTAAAA
GGATCTAGGTGAAGATCCTTTTTGATAATCTCATGACCAAAATCCCTTAACGTGAGTTTTCGTTCCACTG
AGCGTCAGACCCCGTAGAAAAGATCAAAGGATCTTCTTGAGATCCTTTTTTTCTGCGCGTAATCTGCTGC
TTGCAAACAAAAAAACCACCGCTACCAGCGGTGGTTTGTTTGCCGGATCAAGAGCTACCAACTCTTTTTC
CGAAGGTAACTGGCTTCAGCAGAGCGCAGATACCAAATACTGTTCTTCTAGTGTAGCCGTAGTTAGGCCA
CCACTTCAAGAACTCTGTAGCACCGCCTACATACCTCGCTCTGCTAATCCTGTTACCAGTGGCTGCTGCC
AGTGGCGATAAGTCGTGTCTTACCGGGTTGGACTCAAGACGATAGTTACCGGATAAGGCGCAGCGGTCGG
GCTGAACGGGGGGTTCGTGCACACAGCCCAGCTTGGAGCGAACGACCTACACCGAACTGAGATACCTACA
GCGTGAGCTATGAGAAAGCGCCACGCTTCCCGAAGGGAGAAAGGCGGACAGGTATCCGGTAAGCGGCAGG
GTCGGAACAGGAGAGCGCACGAGGGAGCTTCCAGGGGGAAACGCCTGGTATCTTTATAGTCCTGTCGGGT
TTCGCCACCTCTGACTTGAGCGTCGATTTTTGTGATGCTCGTCAGGGGGGCGGAGCCTATGGAAAAACGC
CAGCAACGCGGCCTTTTTACGGTTCCTGGCCTTTTGCTGGCCTTTTGCTCACATGTTCTTTCCTGCGTTA
T
Features (pLannotate 1.2.2; 15 found; start..end, strand, type, name):
      1..31      +  rep_origin     RSF ori (fragment): Plasmids containing the RSF 1030 origin of replication can be propagated in E. coli cells that contain additional plasmids with compatible origins.
     99..402     +  enhancer       CMV enhancer: human cytomegalovirus immediate early enhancer
    403..606     +  promoter       CMV promoter: human cytomegalovirus (CMV) immediate early promoter
    629..979     +  CDS            Fos (fragment): FOS_MOUSE - Experimental evidence at protein level: Swiss-Prot protein existence level 1. Nuclear phosphoprotein which forms a tight but non-covalently linked complex with the JUN/AP-1 transcription factor. On TGF-beta activation, forms a multimeric SMAD3/SMAD4/JUN/FOS complex, at the AP1/SMAD-binding site to regulate TGF-beta-mediated signaling (By similarity). Has a critical function in regulating the development of cells destined to form and maintain the skeleton. It is thought to have an important role in signal transduction, cell proliferation and differentiation. In growing cells, activa
    977..1009    +  CDS            Y-FAST (fragment): small protein tag, derived from photoactive yellow protein, that allows in vivo fluorescent labeling by addition of a cell-permeant fluorogen (Plamont et al., 2016)
   1031..1114    +  CDS            large T antigen (fragment): large T antigen from SV40 (simian virus 40)
   1137..1258    +  polyA_signal   SV40 poly(A) signal: SV40 polyadenylation signal
   1292..1720    -  rep_origin     f1 ori (sequence partly withheld): f1 bacteriophage origin of replication; arrow indicates direction of (+) strand synthesis
   1747..1851    +  promoter       AmpR promoter: bla
   1853..2210    +  promoter       SV40 promoter: SV40 enhancer and early promoter
   2245..3039    +  CDS            NeoR/KanR: aminoglycoside phosphotransferase from Tn5; aph(3')-II (or nptII); confers resistance to neomycin, kanamycin, and G418 (Geneticin®)
   3060..3212    +  CDS            ble (fragment): BLE_KLEPN - Experimental evidence at protein level: Swiss-Prot protein existence level 1. Binding protein with a strong affinity to the bleomycin family of antibiotics. Binds to CL990; an antimitotic-antibiotic compound. From Klebsiella pneumoniae.
   3271..3318    +  polyA_signal   HSV TK poly(A) signal: herpes simplex virus thymidine kinase polyadenylation signal (Cole and Stacy, 1985)
   3409..3425    -  polyA_signal   bGH poly(A) signal (fragment): bovine growth hormone polyadenylation signal
   3647..4235    +  rep_origin     ori: high-copy-number ColE1/pMB1/pBR322/pUC origin of replication
