[The description below was written by a language model from this plasmid's Addgene catalogue record and pLannotate feature annotations shown in this document.]
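Description:
pAG384 bFos-CFAST11 is a 4,311 bp mammalian expression plasmid, listed as built on a pIRES backbone, although neither feature table annotates an IRES element. It is maintained in E. coli at high copy through a ColE1/pUC-type origin and also carries an f1 phage origin. A single NeoR/KanR (Tn5 aminoglycoside phosphotransferase) gene serves both hosts. A bacterial bla-type promoter drives it for kanamycin selection in bacteria, and the SV40 enhancer/early promoter drives it for G418 selection in mammalian cells, with an HSV TK polyadenylation signal downstream. The short ble, bGH poly(A), SV40 large T and RSF ori matches are annotated only as fragments and are probably backbone remnants, not functional parts. The depositor sequence and the repository's sequencing result are the same length and show the same feature order, offset only by their start coordinates.

The payload is a synthetic 351 bp insert introduced by Gibson cloning. It sits under the human CMV immediate-early enhancer and promoter and is followed by the SV40 poly(A) signal. The annotation identifies a fragment of mouse Fos followed directly by a very short fragment (about 11 codons) of FAST, the small fluorogen-binding tag derived from photoactive yellow protein. The name "bFos" suggests the bZIP dimerisation region of Fos, though the record does not define the boundaries.

The associated publication describes a split fluorescent reporter with rapid and reversible complementation. CFAST11 therefore appears to be the small C-terminal piece of split FAST, which would regain fluorogen binding and fluorescence only when brought close to the complementary N-terminal fragment. Because Fos pairs with Jun, a likely use is co-expression with a partner fused to that N-terminal fragment to report protein–protein interaction in living mammalian cells. The record itself does not name the partner construct.
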