Addgene plasmid #130815: pAG384 bFos-CFAST11
Purpose: Expresses bFos-CFAST11 in mammalian cells
Depositing lab: Arnaud Gautier. Depositing organization: CNRS UMR 8640, Processus d'Activation Sélectif par Transfert d'Energie Uni-électronique ou Radiatif (PASTEUR). Publication: A split fluorescent reporter with rapid and reversible complementation. Tebo AG, Gautier A. Nat Commun. 2019 Jun 27;10(1):2822. doi: 10.1038/s41467-019-10855-0. PubMed 31249300.
Backbone
  Vector backbone: pIRES
  Backbone size w/o insert (bp): 3960
  Total vector size (bp): 4311
  Vector type: Mammalian Expression
  Selectable markers: Neomycin (select with G418)
Growth in bacteria
  Bacterial resistance: Kanamycin, 50 μg/mL
  Growth temperature: 37°C
  Growth strain: DH5alpha
  Copy number: High Copy
Gene/Insert
  Gene/Insert name: bFos-CFAST11
  Species: Synthetic
  Insert size (bp): 351
  Promoter: CMV
  Cloning method: Gibson Cloning
  Sequencing primers: 5′ CGCAAATGGGCGGTAGGCGTG
Terms and licenses: Academic/Nonprofit Terms; Industry Terms: Not Available to Industry
How to cite: pAG384 bFos-CFAST11 was a gift from Arnaud Gautier (Addgene plasmid # 130815 ; http://n2t.net/addgene:130815 ; RRID:Addgene_130815)
